>Addgene plasmid #72191 | pTT3 Flrt1-myc | depositor full sequence | sequence record 131377 | Full Sequence
GCGGCCGCGCCACCATGGTGGTGGCACACTCTGCTGCCACCGCTACCACCACACCTGCTGCCACGGTCAC
AGCCACTGTCGTGATGACCACAGCCACCATGGACCTGCGGGACTGGCTGTTTCTCTGTTATGGGCTCATT
GCCTTCCTCACGGAGGTCATCGATAGCACCACCTGCCCATCAGTGTGCCGCTGTGACAATGGCTTCATCT
ACTGCAATGACCGGGGACTCACATCCATCCCCTCAGACATCCCCGACGATGCCACCACCCTCTACCTACA
GAACAACCAGATCAACAATGCGGGCATCCCTCAGGACCTCAAGACCAAGGTCAAGGTGCAGGTCATCTAC
CTGTATGAGAATGACCTGGACGAGTTCCCTATCAATCTCCCCCGCTCCCTGAGAGAGCTGCATCTGCAGG
ACAACAATGTGCGCACCATCGCCAGGGACTCTTTGGCTCGCATCCCGCTGCTGGAGAAGCTGCACCTGGA
CGACAACTCCGTTTCCACCGTGAGCATCGAGGAGGATGCTTTTGCTGACAGCAAGCAGCTCAAGCTGCTT
TTCCTGAGCCGGAACCACCTGAGCAGCATCCCGTCAGGGCTGCCCCACACGCTGGAGGAACTGAGGCTAG
ATGACAACCGCATCTCTACCATCCCCCTGCACGCATTCAAGGGTCTCAACAGCCTGCGGCGCCTGGTTCT
GGATGGCAACCTGCTGGCCAACCAGCGCATTGCCGACGACACCTTCAGCCGGCTGCAGAACCTCACGGAG
CTGTCGCTAGTACGGAACTCGCTGGCTGCCCCGCCCCTTAATCTGCCCAGCGCCCACCTGCAGAAGCTCT
ACCTGCAGGACAATGCCATCAGTCACATTCCCTACAACACCCTGGCCAAGATGCGGGAGCTGGAGAGGTT
GGACCTGTCCAACAACAACCTCACCACGCTGCCTCGGGGCCTGTTTGATGACCTGGGGAACCTGGCACAG
CTGCTTCTCAGGAACAACCCCTGGTTCTGTGGCTGTAACCTCATGTGGCTGAGGGACTGGGTGAGGGCAC
GGGCTGCAGTGGTCAATGTGCGGGGCCTCATGTGCCAGGGCCCTGAGAAGGTCCGGGGCATGGCCATCAA
AGACATCACCAGCGAGATGGATGAGTGCTTTGAGGCGGGGTCACAGGGCGGTGCTGCTAATGCAGCCGCC
AAGACCACAGTCAGCAACCATGCCTCTGCCACCACACCCCAGGGCTCTCTGTTTACCCTCAAGGCCAAGA
GGCCAGGACTGCGCCTCCCAGACTCCAACATTGACTACCCCATGGCCACTGGCGATGGCGCCAAGACATT
GGTCATCCAGGTGAAGCCACTGACGGCAGACTCTATCCGAATCACATGGAAGGCCATGCTACCCGCCTCT
TCTTTCCGGCTCAGTTGGCTACGTCTGGGCCATAGCCCGGCTGTGGGCTCTATAACAGAGACCCTGGTGC
AGGGGGACAAGACAGAGTACTTGCTGACAGCACTGGAGCCCAAGTCCACCTACATCATCTGTATGGTCAC
CATGGAGACTGGCAACACCTACGTGGCCGATGAGACACCTGTGTGTGCCAAGGCAGAGACAGCAGATAGC
TATGGCCCTACCACCACGCTCAACCAGGAACAGAATGCTGGCCCTATGGCGGGGCTGCCCCTGGCTGGGA
TTATTGGTGGTGCCGTGGCTCTTGTATTTCTCTTCCTGGTCCTGGGAGCCATTTGCTGGTACGTGCACCG
GGCTGGCGAGCTGCTGACCCGAGAGAGGGTCTACAACAGGGGCAGCAGGAGGAAGGACGACTACATGGAG
TCAGGGACCAAGAAGGATAACTCCATTCTAGAAATCCGTGGCCCAGGACTGCAGATGCTACCCATCAACC
CGTACCGCTCCAAAGAGGAGTACGTGGTGCACACCATATTTCCCTCCAATGGCAGCAGCCTCTGCAAGGG
TGCCCACACTATTGGCTATGGCACCACACGAGGCTACCGGGAAGCGGGCATCCCTGATGTGGACTACTCC
TACACAGGCGGCGAGCAGAAGCTGATCAGCGAGGAGGATCTGTAAACTAGACACGTGATTAATTAAGGAT
CCCCCGACCTCGACCTCTGGCTAATAAAGGAAATTTATTTTCATTGCAATAGTGTGTTGGAATTTTTTGT
GTCTCTCACTCGGAAGGACATATGGGAGGGCAAATCATTTGGTCGAGATCCCTCGGAGATCTCTAGCTAG
AGGATCGATCCCCGCCCCGGACGAACTAAACCTGACTACGACATCTCTGCCCCTTCTTCGCGGGGCAGTG
CATGTAATCCCTTCAGTTGGTTGGTACAACTTGCCAACTGGGCCCTGTTCCACATGTGACACGGGGGGGG
ACCAAACACAAAGGGGTTCTCTGACTGTAGTTGACATCCTTATAAATGGATGTGCACATTTGCCAACACT
GAGTGGCTTTCATCCTGGAGCAGACTTTGCAGTCTGTGGACTGCAACACAACATTGCCTTTATGTGTAAC
TCTTGGCTGAAGCTCTTACACCAATGCTGGGGGACATGTACCTCCCAGGGGCCCAGGAAGACTACGGGAG
GCTACACCAACGTCAATCAGAGGGGCCTGTGTAGCTACCGATAAGCGGACCCTCAAGAGGGCATTAGCAA
TAGTGTTTATAAGGCCCCCTTGTTAACCCTAAACGGGTAGCATATGCTTCCCGGGTAGTAGTATATACTA
TCCAGACTAACCCTAATTCAATAGCATATGTTACCCAACGGGAAGCATATGCTATCGAATTAGGGTTAGT
AAAAGGGTCCTAAGGAACAGCGATATCTCCCACCCCATGAGCTGTCACGGTTTTATTTACATGGGGTCAG
GATTCCACGAGGGTAGTGAACCATTTTAGTCACAAGGGCAGTGGCTGAAGATCAAGGAGCGGGCAGTGAA
CTCTCCTGAATCTTCGCCTGCTTCTTCATTCTCCTTCGTTTAGCTAATAGAATAACTGCTGAGTTGTGAA
CAGTAAGGTGTATGTGAGGTGCTCGAAAACAAGGTTTCAGGTGACGCCCCCAGAATAAAATTTGGACGGG
GGGTTCAGTGGTGGCATTGTGCTATGACACCAATATAACCCTCACAAACCCCTTGGGCAATAAATACTAG
TGTAGGAATGAAACATTCTGAATATCTTTAACAATAGAAATCCATGGGGTGGGGACAAGCCGTAAAGACT
GGATGTCCATCTCACACGAATTTATGGCTATGGGCAACACATAATCCTAGTGCAATATGATACTGGGGTT
ATTAAGATGTGTCCCAGGCAGGGACCAAGACAGGTGAACCATGTTGTTACACTCTATTTGTAACAAGGGG
AAAGAGAGTGGACGCCGACAGCAGCGGACTCCACTGGTTGTCTCTAACACCCCCGAAAATTAAACGGGGC
TCCACGCCAATGGGGCCCATAAACAAAGACAAGTGGCCACTCTTTTTTTTGAAATTGTGGAGTGGGGGCA
CGCGTCAGCCCCCACACGCCGCCCTGCGGTTTTGGACTGTAAAATAAGGGTGTAATAACTTGGCTGATTG
TAACCCCGCTAACCACTGCGGTCAAACCACTTGCCCACAAAACCACTAATGGCACCCCGGGGAATACCTG
CATAAGTAGGTGGGCGGGCCAAGATAGGGGCGCGATTGCTGCGATCTGGAGGACAAATTACACACACTTG
CGCCTGAGCGCCAAGCACAGGGTTGTTGGTCCTCATATTCACGAGGTCGCTGAGAGCACGGTGGGCTAAT
GTTGCCATGGGTAGCATATACTACCCAAATATCTGGATAGCATATGCTATCCTAATCTATATCTGGGTAG
CATAGGCTATCCTAATCTATATCTGGGTAGCATATGCTATCCTAATCTATATCTGGGTAGTATATGCTAT
CCTAATTTATATCTGGGTAGCATAGGCTATCCTAATCTATATCTGGGTAGCATATGCTATCCTAATCTAT
ATCTGGGTAGTATATGCTATCCTAATCTGTATCCGGGTAGCATATGCTATCCTAATAGAGATTAGGGTAG
TATATGCTATCCTAATTTATATCTGGGTAGCATATACTACCCAAATATCTGGATAGCATATGCTATCCTA
ATCTATATCTGGGTAGCATATGCTATCCTAATCTATATCTGGGTAGCATAGGCTATCCTAATCTATATCT
GGGTAGCATATGCTATCCTAATCTATATCTGGGTAGTATATGCTATCCTAATTTATATCTGGGTAGCATA
GGCTATCCTAATCTATATCTGGGTAGCATATGCTATCCTAATCTATATCTGGGTAGTATATGCTATCCTA
ATCTGTATCCGGGTAGCATATGCTATCCTCATGATAAGCTGTCAAACATGAGAATTTTCTTGAAGACGAA
AGGGCCTCGTGATACGCCTATTTTTATAGGTTAATGTCATGATAATAATGGTTTCTTAGACGTCAGGTGG
CACTTTTCGGGGAAATGTGCGCGGAACCCCTATTTGTTTATTTTTCTAAATACATTCAAATATGTATCCG
CTCATGAGACAATAACCCTGATAAATGCTTCAATAATATTGAAAAAGGAAGAGTATGAGTATTCAACATT
TCCGTGTCGCCCTTATTCCCTTTTTTGCGGCATTTTGCCTTCCTGTTTTTGCTCACCCAGAAACGCTGGT
GAAAGTAAAAGATGCTGAAGATCAGTTGGGTGCACGAGTGGGTTACATCGAACTGGATCTCAACAGCGGT
AAGATCCTTGAGAGTTTTCGCCCCGAAGAACGTTTTCCAATGATGAGCACTTTTAAAGTTCTGCTATGTG
GCGCGGTATTATCCCGTGTTGACGCCGGGCAAGAGCAACTCGGTCGCCGCATACACTATTCTCAGAATGA
CTTGGTTGAGTACTCACCAGTCACAGAAAAGCATCTTACGGATGGCATGACAGTAAGAGAATTATGCAGT
GCTGCCATAACCATGAGTGATAACACTGCGGCCAACTTACTTCTGACAACGATCGGAGGACCGAAGGAGC
TAACCGCTTTTTTGCACAACATGGGGGATCATGTAACTCGCCTTGATCGTTGGGAACCGGAGCTGAATGA
AGCCATACCAAACGACGAGCGTGACACCACGATGCCTGCAGCAATGGCAACAACGTTGCGCAAACTATTA
ACTGGCGAACTACTTACTCTAGCTTCCCGGCAACAATTAATAGACTGGATGGAGGCGGATAAAGTTGCAG
GACCACTTCTGCGCTCGGCCCTTCCGGCTGGCTGGTTTATTGCTGATAAATCTGGAGCCGGTGAGCGTGG
GTCTCGCGGTATCATTGCAGCACTGGGGCCAGATGGTAAGCCCTCCCGTATCGTAGTTATCTACACGACG
GGGAGTCAGGCAACTATGGATGAACGAAATAGACAGATCGCTGAGATAGGTGCCTCACTGATTAAGCATT
GGTAACTGTCAGACCAAGTTTACTCATATATACTTTAGATTGATTTAAAACTTCATTTTTAATTTAAAAG
GATCTAGGTGAAGATCCTTTTTGATAATCTCATGACCAAAATCCCTTAACGTGAGTTTTCGTTCCACTGA
GCGTCAGACCCCGTAGAAAAGATCAAAGGATCTTCTTGAGATCCTTTTTTTCTGCGCGTAATCTGCTGCT
TGCAAACAAAAAAACCACCGCTACCAGCGGTGGTTTGTTTGCCGGATCAAGAGCTACCAACTCTTTTTCC
GAAGGTAACTGGCTTCAGCAGAGCGCAGATACCAAATACTGTTCTTCTAGTGTAGCCGTAGTTAGGCCAC
CACTTCAAGAACTCTGTAGCACCGCCTACATACCTCGCTCTGCTAATCCTGTTACCAGTGGCTGCTGCCA
GTGGCGATAAGTCGTGTCTTACCGGGTTGGACTCAAGACGATAGTTACCGGATAAGGCGCAGCGGTCGGG
CTGAACGGGGGGTTCGTGCACACAGCCCAGCTTGGAGCGAACGACCTACACCGAACTGAGATACCTACAG
CGTGAGCTATGAGAAAGCGCCACGCTTCCCGAAGGGAGAAAGGCGGACAGGTATCCGGTAAGCGGCAGGG
TCGGAACAGGAGAGCGCACGAGGGAGCTTCCAGGGGGAAACGCCTGGTATCTTTATAGTCCTGTCGGGTT
TCGCCACCTCTGACTTGAGCGTCGATTTTTGTGATGCTCGTCAGGGGGGCGGAGCCTATGGAAAAACGCC
AGCAACGCGGCCTTTTTACGGTTCCTGGCCTTTTGCTGGCCTTTTGCTCACATGTTCTTTCCTGCGTTAT
CCCCTGATTCTGTGGATAACCGTATTACCGCCTTTGAGTGAGCTGATACCGCTCGCCGCAGCCGAACGAC
CGAGCGCAGCGAGTCAGTGAGCGAGGAAGCGGAAGAGCGCCCAATACGCAAACCGCCTCTCCCCGCGCGT
TGGCCGATTCATTAATGCAGCTGGCACGACAGGTTTCCCGACTGGAAAGCGGGCAGTGAGCGCAACGCAA
TTAATGTGAGTTAGCTCACTCATTAGGCACCCCAGGCTTTACACTTTATGCTTCCGGCTCGTATGTTGTG
TGGAATTGTGAGCGGATAACAATTTCACACAGGAAACAGCTATGACCATGATTACGCCAAGCTCTAGCTA
GAGGTCGACCAATTCTCATGTTTGACAGCTTATCATCGCAGATCCGGGCAACGTTGTTGCCATTGCTGCA
GGCGCAGAACTGGTAGGTATGGAAGATCTATACATTGAATCAATATTGGCAATTAGCCATATTAGTCATT
GGTTATATAGCATAAATCAATATTGGCTATTGGCCATTGCATACGTTGTATCTATATCATAATATGTACA
TTTATATTGGCTCATGTCCAATATGACCGCCATGTTGACATTGATTATTGACTAGTTATTAATAGTAATC
AATTACGGGGTCATTAGTTCATAGCCCATATATGGAGTTCCGCGTTACATAACTTACGGTAAATGGCCCG
CCTGGCTGACCGCCCAACGACCCCCGCCCATTGACGTCAATAATGACGTATGTTCCCATAGTAACGCCAA
TAGGGACTTTCCATTGACGTCAATGGGTGGAGTATTTACGGTAAACTGCCCACTTGGCAGTACATCAAGT
GTATCATATGCCAAGTCCGCCCCCTATTGACGTCAATGACGGTAAATGGCCCGCCTGGCATTATGCCCAG
TACATGACCTTACGGGACTTTCCTACTTGGCAGTACATCTACGTATTAGTCATCGCTATTACCATGGTGA
TGCGGTTTTGGCAGTACACCAATGGGCGTGGATAGCGGTTTGACTCACGGGGATTTCCAAGTCTCCACCC
CATTGACGTCAATGGGAGTTTGTTTTGGCACCAAAATCAACGGGACTTTCCAAAATGTCGTAATAACCCC
GCCCCGTTGACGCAAATGGGCGGTAGGCGTGTACGGTGGGAGGTCTATATAAGCAGAGCTCGTTTAGTGA
ACCGTCAGATCCTCACTCTCTTCCGCATCGCTGTCTGCGAGGGCCAGCTGTTGGGCTCGCGGTTGAGGAC
AAACTCTTCGCGGTCTTTCCAGTACTCTTGGATCGGAAACCCGTCGGCCTCCGAACGGTACTCCGCCACC
GAGGGACCTGAGCGAGTCCGCATCGACCGGATCGGAAAACCTCTCGAGAAAGGCGTCTAACCAGTCACAG
TCGCAAGGTAGGCTGAGCACCGTGGCGGGCGGCAGCGGGTGGCGGTCGGGGTTGTTTCTGGCGGAGGTGC
TGCTGATGATGTAATTAAAGTAGGCGGTCTTGAGACGGCGGATGGTCGAGGTGAGGTGTGGCAGGCTTGA
GATCCAGCTGTTGGGGTGAGTACTCCCTCTCAAAAGCGGGCATTACTTCTGCGCTAAGATTGTCAGTTTC
CAAAAACGAGGAGGATTTGATATTCACCTGGCCCGATCTGGCCATACACTTGAGTGACAATGACATCCAC
TTTGCCTTTCTCTCCACAGGTGTCCACTCCCAGGTCCAAGTTTAAACT
Features (pLannotate 1.2.2; 18 found; start..end, strand, type, name):
     99..2036    +  CDS            Flrt1: FLRT1_MOUSE - Experimental evidence at protein level: Swiss-Prot protein existence level 1. Plays a role in fibroblast growth factor-mediated signaling cascades that lead to the activation of MAP kinases (PubMed:16872596, PubMed:20421966). Promotes neurite outgrowth via FGFR1-mediated activation of downstream MAP kinases. Promotes an increase both in neurite number and in neurite length (PubMed:20421966). May play a role in cell-cell adhesion and cell guidance via its interaction with ADGRL1/LPHN1 and ADGRL3 (PubMed:22405201). From Mus musculus (Mouse).
   2123..2178    +  polyA_signal   β-globin poly(A) signal: rabbit β-globin polyadenylation signal (Gil and Proudfoot, 1987)
   2692..4373    -  rep_origin     oriP (fragment): Epstein-Barr virus oriP replication origin (Yates et al., 2000)
   4500..4604    +  promoter       AmpR promoter: bla
   4605..5465    +  CDS            AmpR: β-lactamase; bla; confers resistance to ampicillin, carbenicillin, and related antibiotics
   5636..6224    +  rep_origin     ori: high-copy-number ColE1/pMB1/pBR322/pUC origin of replication
   6407..6499    +  CDS            lacI (fragment): lac repressor; lacI; The lac repressor binds to the lac operator to inhibit transcription in E. coli. This inhibition can be relieved by adding lactose or isopropyl-β-D-thiogalactopyranoside (IPTG).
   6512..6533    +  protein_bind   CAP binding site: CAP binding activates transcription in the presence of cAMP. E. coli catabolite activator protein
   6548..6578    +  promoter       lac promoter: promoter for the E. coli lac operon
   6586..6602    +  protein_bind   lac operator: The lac repressor binds to the lac operator to inhibit transcription in E. coli. This inhibition can be relieved by adding lactose or isopropyl-β-D-thiogalactopyranoside (IPTG). lac repressor encoded by lacI
   6672..6688    +  promoter       tet promoter (fragment): E. coli promoter for tetracycline efflux protein gene
   6698..6723    -  CDS            bla(M) (fragment): β-lactamase lacking the signal sequence; bla(M); allows cytosolic expression of β-lactamase
   6897..7276    +  enhancer       CMV enhancer: human cytomegalovirus immediate early enhancer
   7278..7477    +  promoter       CMV promoter: human cytomegalovirus (CMV) immediate early promoter
   7545..7583    +  misc_feature   Ad SA (fragment): adenovirus major late transcript splice acceptor (Friedrich and Soriano, 1991)
   7616..7825    -  CDS            PTP (fragment): TERM_ADE02 - Experimental evidence at protein level: Swiss-Prot protein existence level 1. Protein covalently bound to the viral DNA that acts as a primer for viral genomic replication by DNA strand displacement. Assembles on the viral origin of replication in an initiation complex with viral polymerase, DBP, host NFIA and host POU2F1/OCT1. During initiation, the polymerase covalently couples the first dCTP with Ser- 580 of pTP. The terminal protein stimulates the template activity over 20 fold compared to protein-free templates. Neo-synthesized viral genomes are linked to two preterminal prot
   7856..7945    +  intron         chimeric intron (fragment): chimera between introns from adenovirus and immunoglobulin heavy chain genes
   7964..8010    +  CDS            IgH signal sequence (fragment): signal sequence from the mouse immunoglobulin heavy chain variable region
