[The description below was written by a language model from this plasmid's Addgene catalogue record and pLannotate feature annotations shown in this document.]
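Description:
pTT3 Flrt1-myc is a mammalian expression plasmid built on the pTT3 backbone, a vector designed for transient protein production in cultured mammalian cells. It is maintained in E. coli through a high-copy ColE1/pUC-type origin and selected with ampicillin via the β-lactamase gene and its native promoter. The backbone also carries a fragment of the Epstein-Barr virus oriP, which allows episomal retention and amplification of the plasmid in cells that supply EBNA1. Residual lac promoter/operator, CAP site and short lacI, tet promoter and bla fragments are cloning-vector remnants with no evident role in expression.

The payload is full-length mouse Flrt1 (fibronectin leucine rich transmembrane protein 1), a roughly 2.06 kb insert cloned between NotI (retained) and SpeI (destroyed), with a C-terminal myc epitope tag contributed by the backbone. The myc tag itself is not separately annotated in the feature table, where the Flrt1 match spans most of the insert. Transcription is driven by the human CMV immediate early enhancer and promoter. Downstream of the promoter lie adenovirus-derived leader and splice sequences (one stretch is annotated on the opposite strand as a terminal protein fragment, probably an overlap with this leader region) and a chimeric intron fragment, elements that typically boost mRNA processing and expression. A small immunoglobulin heavy chain signal sequence fragment is also annotated just upstream of the insert. A rabbit β-globin polyadenylation signal terminates the transcript.

The construct is intended to express tagged, membrane-anchored FLRT1 in mammalian cells, so the protein can be detected through the myc epitope. It comes from a study of extracellular interactions between FLRT and Unc5 proteins in retinal neuronal subtype recognition.
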