Addgene plasmid #72191: pTT3 Flrt1-myc
Purpose: Express full-length Flrt1 with a C-terminal myc tag
Depositing lab: Woj Wojtowicz. Depositing organization: University of California, Berkeley. Publication: An extracellular biochemical screen reveals that FLRTs and Unc5s mediate neuronal subtype recognition in the retina. Visser JJ, Cheng Y, Perry SC, Chastain AB, Parsa B, Masri SS, Ray TA, Kay JN, Wojtowicz WM. Elife. 2015 Dec 3;4. pii: e08149. doi: 10.7554/eLife.08149. PubMed 26633812.
Backbone
  Vector backbone: pTT3
  Backbone manufacturer: Yves Durocher, National Research Council of Canada-Biotechnology Research Institute
  Vector type: Mammalian Expression
Growth in bacteria
  Bacterial resistance: Ampicillin, 100 μg/mL
  Growth temperature: 37°C
  Growth strain: DH5alpha
  Copy number: High Copy
Gene/Insert
  Gene/Insert name: Flrt1 (alt names: Fibronectin leucine rich transmembrane protein 1; NCBI gene ID 396184; Reference sequence NM_201411.2)
  Species: M. musculus (mouse)
  Insert size (bp): 2058
  Entrez Gene: Flrt1 (a.k.a. D630040I23Rik)
  Promoter: CMV
  Tag / fusion protein: myc (C terminal on backbone)
  Cloning method: Restriction Enzyme; 5′ cloning site NotI (not destroyed); 3′ cloning site SpeI (destroyed during cloning)
  Sequencing primers: 5′ CAGTTTCCAAAAACGAGGAGG; 3′ TATGTCCTTCCGAGTGAGAG
Terms and licenses: Academic/Nonprofit Terms; Industry Terms: Not Available to Industry
How to cite: pTT3 Flrt1-myc was a gift from Woj Wojtowicz (Addgene plasmid # 72191 ; http://n2t.net/addgene:72191 ; RRID:Addgene_72191)
