>Addgene plasmid #72191 | pTT3 Flrt1-myc | addgene partial sequence | sequence record 135440 | pMT2-F 5'-TTGCCTTTCTCTCCACAGGT-3'
CGCGCCACCATGGTGGTGGCACACTCTGCTGCCACCGCTACCACCACACCTGCTGCCACGGTCACAGCCA
CTGTCGTGATGACCACAGCCACCATGGACCTGCGGGACTGGCTGTTTCTCTGTTATGGGCTCATTGCCTT
CCTCACGGAGGTCATCGATAGCACCACCTGCCCATCAGTGTGCCGCTGTGACAATGGCTTCATCTACTGC
AATGACCGGGGACTCACATCCATCCCCTCAGACATCCCCGACGATGCCACCACCCTCTACCTACAGAACA
ACCAGATCAACAATGCGGGCATCCCTCAGGACCTCAAGACCAAGGTCAAGGTGCAGGTCATCTACCTGTA
TGAGAATGACCTGGACGAGTTCCCTATCAATCTCCCCCGCTCCCTGAGAGAGCTGCATCTGCAGGACAAC
AATGTGCGCACCATCGCCAGGGACTCTTTGGCTCGCATCCCGCTGCTGGAGAAGCTGCACCTGGACGACA
ACTCCGTTTCCACCGTGAGCATCGAGGAGGATGCTTTTGCTGACAGCAAGCAGCTCAAGCTGCTTTTCCT
GAGCCGGAACCACCTGAGCAGCATCCCGTCAGGGCTGCCCCACACGCTGGAGGAACTGAGGCTAGATGAC
AACCGCATCTCTACCATCCCCCTGCACGCATTCAAGGGTCTCAACAGCCTGCGGCGCCTGGTTCTGGATG
GCAACCTGCTGGCCAACCAGCGCATTGCCGACGACACCTTCAGCCGGCTGCAGAACCTCACGGAGCTGTC
GCTAGTACGGAACTCGCTGGCTGCCCCGCCC
