>Addgene plasmid #72191 | pTT3 Flrt1-myc | addgene partial sequence | sequence record 136243 | rb_glob_PA_term-R 5'-CCCATATGTCCTTCCGAGTG-3'
ATTTCCTTTATTAGCCAGAGGTCGAGGTCGGGGGATCCTTAATTAATCACGTGTCTAGTTTACAGATCCT
CCTCGCTGATCAGCTTCTGCTCGCCGCCTGTGTAGGAGTAGTCCACATCAGGGATGCCCGCTTCCCGGTA
GCCTCGTGTGGTGCCATAGCCAATAGTGTGGGCACCCTTGCAGAGGCTGCTGCCATTGGAGGGAAATATG
GTGTGCACCACGTACTCCTCTTTGGAGCGGTACGGGTTGATGGGTAGCATCTGCAGTCCTGGGCCACGGA
TTTCTAGAATGGAGTTATCCTTCTTGGTCCCTGACTCCATGTAGTCGTCCTTCCTCCTGCTGCCCCTGTT
GTAGACCCTCTCTCGGGTCAGCAGCTCGCCAGCCCGGTGCACGTACCAGCAAATGGCTCCCAGGACCAGG
AAGAGAAATACAAGAGCCACGGCACCACCAATAATCCCAGCCAGGGGCAGCCCCGCCATAGGGCCAGCAT
TCTGTTCCTGGTTGAGCGTGGTGGTAGGGCCATAGCTATCTGCTGTCTCTGCCTTGGCACACACAGGTGT
CTCATCGGCCACGTAGGTGTTGCCAGTCTCCATGGTGACCATACAGATGATGTAGGTGGACTTGGGCTCC
AGTGCTGTCAGCAAGTACTCTGTCTTGTCCCCCTGCACCAGGGTCTCTGTTATAGAGCCCACAGCCGGGC
TATGGCCCAGACGTAGCCAACTGAGCCGGAA
